>Addgene plasmid #212660 | CamKII-mito4x-GCaMP6f-IRES2-MCS | addgene full sequence | sequence record 429260 | Addgene NGS Result
GCTAGCACCGCCATGAGCGTGCTGACACCTCTGCTGCTGAGAGGCCTGACAGGCTCTGCTAGAAGGCTGC
CTGTGCCTAGAGCCAAGATCCACTCTCTGGGCGACCCTATGTCTGTGCTGACTCCACTGCTCCTGCGGGG
ACTGACTGGATCTGCTCGTAGACTGCCAGTGCCACGGGCTAAGATTCACAGCCTGGGCGATCCAATGAGT
GTGCTTACCCCACTCCTGCTCAGAGGACTGACCGGAAGTGCTAGACGCCTGCCAGTTCCAAGGGCCAAAA
TCCATAGTCTGGGAGATCCCATGTCCGTGTTGACACCCCTCTTGCTGAGGGGACTTACCGGCTCAGCTCG
GAGACTCCCTGTTCCAAGAGCAAAGATTCATTCCCTCGGCGACCCAAGGTCTGGCAGCGCTAAAGACCCT
ACCATGGGTAGCCACCACCACCATCACCACGGCATGGCTTCTATGACAGGCGGCCAGCAGATGGGCCGCG
ACCTGTACGATGACGACGATAAGGACCTGGCCACAATGGTGGACAGCAGCAGGCGGAAGTGGAACAAGAC
AGGCCACGCCGTTAGAGCCATCGGCAGACTGTCTAGCCTGGAAAACGTGTACATCAAGGCCGACAAGCAG
AAGAACGGCATCAAGGCTAACTTCAAGATCCGGCACAACATCGAGGACGGCGGAGTGCAGCTGGCTTACC
ACTACCAGCAGAACACCCCTATCGGCGACGGACCAGTTCTGCTGCCTGACAACCACTACCTGAGCGTGCA
GAGCAAGCTGAGCAAGGACCCCAACGAGAAGAGGGACCACATGGTGCTGCTGGAATTTGTGACCGCCGCT
GGCATCACACTCGGCATGGACGAACTGTACAAAGGCGGCACAGGCGGCTCTATGGTGTCCAAGGGCGAAG
AACTGTTCACCGGCGTGGTGCCCATTCTGGTGGAACTGGATGGGGATGTGAACGGCCACAAGTTCAGCGT
CAGCGGAGAAGGCGAAGGCGACGCCACATACGGAAAGCTGACCCTGAAGTTCATCTGCACCACCGGCAAA
CTGCCCGTGCCTTGGCCTACACTGGTCACCACACTGACATACGGCGTGCAGTGCTTCAGCAGATACCCCG
ACCATATGAAGCAGCACGACTTCTTCAAGAGCGCCATGCCTGAGGGCTACATCCAAGAGAGAACCATCTT
CTTTAAGGACGACGGCAACTACAAGACCAGGGCCGAAGTGAAGTTCGAGGGCGACACCCTGGTCAACAGA
ATCGAGCTGAAGGGCATCGACTTCAAAGAGGACGGCAACATCCTGGGCCACAAGCTGGAGTACAACCTGC
CTGACCAGCTGACCGAGGAACAGATCGCCGAGTTCAAAGAAGAGTTCAGCCTGTTCGACAAGGACGGCGA
CGGCACAATCACCACCAAAGAACTGGGCACCGTGATGAGAAGCCTGGGACAGAACCCTACAGAGGCCGAG
CTGCAGGACATGATCAACGAGGTTGACGCTGATGGCGACGGAACTATCGACTTCCCCGAGTTCCTGACCA
TGATGGCCAGAAAGATGAAGTACAGGGACACAGAGGAAGAGATCCGCGAGGCCTTCGGCGTGTTCGATAA
GGATGGAAACGGCTACATCTCTGCCGCTGAGCTGAGACACGTGATGACCAACCTGGGCGAGAAGCTGACA
GACGAAGAGGTGGACGAGATGATCAGAGAGGCCGACATTGACGGCGACGGGCAAGTGAACTACGAAGAGT
TTGTCCAGATGATGACCGCCAAGTGAGCGGCCGCGGGGGCCCGTTTGGGCATGCTCGAAGATCCGCCCCT
CTCCCTCCCCCCCCCCTAACGTTACTGGCCGAAGCCGCTTGGAATAAGGCCGGTGTGCGTTTGTCTATAT
GTTATTTTCCACCATATTGCCGTCTTTTGGCAATGTGAGGGCCCGGAAACCTGGCCCTGTCTTCTTGACG
AGCATTCCTAGGGGTCTTTCCCCTCTCGCCAAAGGAATGCAAGGTCTGTTGAATGTCGTGAAGGAAGCAG
TTCCTCTGGAAGCTTCTTGAAGACAAACAACGTCTGTAGCGACCCTTTGCAGGCAGCGGAACCCCCCACC
TGGCGACAGGTGCCTCTGCGGCCAAAAGCCACGTGTATAAGATACACCTGCAAAGGCGGCACAACCCCAG
TGCCACGTTGTGAGTTGGATAGTTGTGGAAAGAGTCAAATGGCTCTCCTCAAGCGTATTCAACAAGGGGC
TGAAGGATGCCCAGAAGGTACCCCATTGTATGGGATCTGATCTGGGGCCTCGGTGCACATGCTTTACATG
TGTTTAGTCGAGGTTAAAAAAACGTCTAGGCCCCCCGAACCACGGGGACGTGGTTTTCCTTTGAAAAACA
CGATGATAATATGGCCACAACCGGATCCGCCACCCGACCGGTATAAAGATCTGAATTCGATATCTGAAAT
CTCGAGTCTAGAGATATCAAGCTTATCGATAATCAACCTCTGGATTACAAAATTTGTGAAAGATTGACTG
GTATTCTTAACTATGTTGCTCCTTTTACGCTATGTGGATACGCTGCTTTAATGCCTTTGTATCATGCTAT
TGCTTCCCGTATGGCTTTCATTTTCTCCTCCTTGTATAAATCCTGGTTGCTGTCTCTTTATGAGGAGTTG
TGGCCCGTTGTCAGGCAACGTGGCGTGGTGTGCACTGTGTTTGCTGACGCAACCCCCACTGGTTGGGGCA
TTGCCACCACCTGTCAGCTCCTTTCCGGGACTTTCGCTTTCCCCCTCCCTATTGCCACGGCGGAACTCAT
CGCCGCCTGCCTTGCCCGCTGCTGGACAGGGGCTCGGCTGTTGGGCACTGACAATTCCGTGGTGTTGTCG
GGGAAATCATCGTCCTTTCCTTGGCTGCTCGCCTGTGTTGCCACCTGGATTCTGCGCGGGACGTCCTTCT
GCTACGTCCCTTCGGCCCTCAATCCAGCGGACCTTCCTTCCCGCGGCCTGCTGCCGGCTCTGCGGCCTCT
TCCGCGTCTTCGCCTTCGCCCTCAGACGAGTCGGATCTCCCTTTGGGCCGCCTCCCCGCATCGATACCGT
CGACCTCGAGACCTAGAAAAACATGGAGCAATCACAAGTAGCAATACAGCAGCTACCAATGCTGATTGTG
CCTGGCTAGAAGCACAAGAGGAGGAGGAGGTGGGTTTTCCAGTCACACCTCAGGTACCTTTAAGACCAAT
GACTTACAAGGCAGCTGTAGATCTTAGCCACTTTTTAAAAGAAAAGGGGGGACTGGAAGGGCTAATTCAC
TCCCAACGAAGACAAGATATCCTTGATCTGTGGATCTACCACACACAAGGCTACTTCCCTGATTGGCAGA
ACTACACACCAGGGCCAGGGATCAGATATCCACTGACCTTTGGATGGTGCTACAAGCTAGTACCAGTTGA
GCAAGAGAAGGTAGAAGAAGCCAATGAAGGAGAGAACACCCGCTTGTTACACCCTGTGAGCCTGCATGGG
ATGGATGACCCGGAGAGAGAAGTATTAGAGTGGAGGTTTGACAGCCGCCTAGCATTTCATCACATGGCCC
GAGAGCTGCATCCGGACTGTACTGGGTCTCTCTGGTTAGACCAGATCTGAGCCTGGGAGCTCTCTGGCTA
ACTAGGGAACCCACTGCTTAAGCCTCAATAAAGCTTGCCTTGAGTGCTTCAAGTAGTGTGTGCCCGTCTG
TTGTGTGACTCTGGTAACTAGAGATCCCTCAGACCCTTTTAGTCAGTGTGGAAAATCTCTAGCAGGGCCC
GTTTAAACCCGCTGATCAGCCTCGACTGTGCCTTCTAGTTGCCAGCCATCTGTTGTTTGCCCCTCCCCCG
TGCCTTCCTTGACCCTGGAAGGTGCCACTCCCACTGTCCTTTCCTAATAAAATGAGGAAATTGCATCGCA
TTGTCTGAGTAGGTGTCATTCTATTCTGGGGGGTGGGGTTGGGCAGGACAGCAAGGGGGAGGATTGGGAA
GACAATAGCAGGCATGCTGGGGATGCGGTGGGCTCTATGGCTTCTGAGGCGGAAAGAACCAGCTGGGGCT
CTAGGGGGTATCCCC
[124 nt withheld, positions 4076-4199]
C
[91 nt withheld, positions 4201-4291]
A
[49 nt withheld, positions 4293-4341]
CCTTTGACGTTGGAGTCCACGTTCTTT
[37 nt withheld, positions 4369-4405]
ACCCTATCTCGGTCTATTCTTTTGATTTATAAGGGATTTTGCCGATTTCGGCCTATTGGTTAAAAAATGA
GCTGATTTAACAAAAATTTAACGCGAATTAATTCTGTGGAATGTGTGTCAGTTAGGGTGTGGAAAGTCCC
CAGGCTCCCCAGCAGGCAGAAGTATGCAAAGCATGCATCTCAATTAGTCAGCAACCAGGTGTGGAAAGTC
CCCAGGCTCCCCAGCAGGCAGAAGTATGCAAAGCATGCATCTCAATTAGTCAGCAACCATAGTCCCGCCC
CTAACTCCGCCCATCCCGCCCCTAACTCCGCCCAGTTCCGCCCATTCTCCGCCCCATGGCTGACTAATTT
TTTTTATTTATGCAGAGGCCGAGGCCGCCTCTGCCTCTGAGCTATTCCAGAAGTAGTGAGGAGGCTTTTT
TGGAGGCCTAGGCTTTTGCAAAAAGCTCCCGGGAGCTTGTATATCCATTTTCGGATCTGATCAGCACGTG
TTGACAATTAATCATCGGCATAGTATATCGGCATAGTATAATACGACAAGGTGAGGAACTAAACCATGGC
CAAGTTGACCAGTGCCGTTCCGGTGCTCACCGCGCGCGACGTCGCCGGAGCGGTCGAGTTCTGGACCGAC
CGGCTCGGGTTCTCCCGGGACTTCGTGGAGGACGACTTCGCCGGTGTGGTCCGGGACGACGTGACCCTGT
TCATCAGCGCGGTCCAGGACCAGGTGGTGCCGGACAACACCCTGGCCTGGGTGTGGGTGCGCGGCCTGGA
CGAGCTGTACGCCGAGTGGTCGGAGGTCGTGTCCACGAACTTCCGGGACGCCTCCGGGCCGGCCATGACC
GAGATCGGCGAGCAGCCGTGGGGGCGGGAGTTCGCCCTGCGCGACCCGGCCGGCAACTGCGTGCACTTCG
TGGCCGAGGAGCAGGACTGACACGTGCTACGAGATTTCGATTCCACCGCCGCCTTCTATGAAAGGTTGGG
CTTCGGAATCGTTTTCCGGGACGCCGGCTGGATGATCCTCCAGCGCGGGGATCTCATGCTGGAGTTCTTC
GCCCACCCCAACTTGTTTATTGCAGCTTATAATGGTTACAAATAAAGCAATAGCATCACAAATTTCACAA
ATAAAGCATTTTTTTCACTGCATTCTAGTTGTGGTTTGTCCAAACTCATCAATGTATCTTATCATGTCTG
TATACCGTCGACCTCTAGCTAGAGCTTGGCGTAATCATGGTCATAGCTGTTTCCTGTGTGAAATTGTTAT
CCGCTCACAATTCCACACAACATACGAGCCGGAAGCATAAAGTGTAAAGCCTGGGGTGCCTAATGAGTGA
GCTAACTCACATTAATTGCGTTGCGCTCACTGCCCGCTTTCCAGTCGGGAAACCTGTCGTGCCAGCTGCA
TTAATGAATCGGCCAACGCGCGGGGAGAGGCGGTTTGCGTATTGGGCGCTCTTCCGCTTCCTCGCTCACT
GACTCGCTGCGCTCGGTCGTTCGGCTGCGGCGAGCGGTATCAGCTCACTCAAAGGCGGTAATACGGTTAT
CCACAGAATCAGGGGATAACGCAGGAAAGAACATGTGAGCAAAAGGCCAGCAAAAGGCCAGGAACCGTAA
AAAGGCCGCGTTGCTGGCGTTTTTCCATAGGCTCCGCCCCCCTGACGAGCATCACAAAAATCGACGCTCA
AGTCAGAGGTGGCGAAACCCGACAGGACTATAAAGATACCAGGCGTTTCCCCCTGGAAGCTCCCTCGTGC
GCTCTCCTGTTCCGACCCTGCCGCTTACCGGATACCTGTCCGCCTTTCTCCCTTCGGGAAGCGTGGCGCT
TTCTCATAGCTCACGCTGTAGGTATCTCAGTTCGGTGTAGGTCGTTCGCTCCAAGCTGGGCTGTGTGCAC
GAACCCCCCGTTCAGCCCGACCGCTGCGCCTTATCCGGTAACTATCGTCTTGAGTCCAACCCGGTAAGAC
ACGACTTATCGCCACTGGCAGCAGCCACTGGTAACAGGATTAGCAGAGCGAGGTATGTAGGCGGTGCTAC
AGAGTTCTTGAAGTGGTGGCCTAACTACGGCTACACTAGAAGAACAGTATTTGGTATCTGCGCTCTGCTG
AAGCCAGTTACCTTCGGAAAAAGAGTTGGTAGCTCTTGATCCGGCAAACAAACCACCGCTGGTAGCGGTG
GTTTTTTTGTTTGCAAGCAGCAGATTACGCGCAGAAAAAAAGGATCTCAAGAAGATCCTTTGATCTTTTC
TACGGGGTCTGACGCTCAGTGGAACGAAAACTCACGTTAAGGGATTTTGGTCATGAGATTATCAAAAAGG
ATCTTCACCTAGATCCTTTTAAATTAAAAATGAAGTTTTAAATCAATCTAAAGTATATATGAGTAAACTT
GGTCTGACAGTTACCAATGCTTAATCAGTGAGGCACCTATCTCAGCGATCTGTCTATTTCGTTCATCCAT
AGTTGCCTGACTCCCCGTCGTGTAGATAACTACGATACGGGAGGGCTTACCATCTGGCCCCAGTGCTGCA
ATGATACCGCGAGACCCACGCTCACCGGCTCCAGATTTATCAGCAATAAACCAGCCAGCCGGAAGGGCCG
AGCGCAGAAGTGGTCCTGCAACTTTATCCGCCTCCATCCAGTCTATTAATTGTTGCCGGGAAGCTAGAGT
AAGTAGTTCGCCAGTTAATAGTTTGCGCAACGTTGTTGCCATTGCTACAGGCATCGTGGTGTCACGCTCG
TCGTTTGGTATGGCTTCATTCAGCTCCGGTTCCCAACGATCAAGGCGAGTTACATGATCCCCCATGTTGT
GCAAAAAAGCGGTTAGCTCCTTCGGTCCTCCGATCGTTGTCAGAAGTAAGTTGGCCGCAGTGTTATCACT
CATGGTTATGGCAGCACTGCATAATTCTCTTACTGTCATGCCATCCGTAAGATGCTTTTCTGTGACTGGT
GAGTACTCAACCAAGTCATTCTGAGAATAGTGTATGCGGCGACCGAGTTGCTCTTGCCCGGCGTCAATAC
GGGATAATACCGCGCCACATAGCAGAACTTTAAAAGTGCTCATCATTGGAAAACGTTCTTCGGGGCGAAA
ACTCTCAAGGATCTTACCGCTGTTGAGATCCAGTTCGATGTAACCCACTCGTGCACCCAACTGATCTTCA
GCATCTTTTACTTTCACCAGCGTTTCTGGGTGAGCAAAAACAGGAAGGCAAAATGCCGCAAAAAAGGGAA
TAAGGGCGACACGGAAATGTTGAATACTCATACTCTTCCTTTTTCAATATTATTGAAGCATTTATCAGGG
TTATTGTCTCATGAGCGGATACATATTTGAATGTATTTAGAAAAATAAACAAATAGGGGTTCCGCGCACA
TTTCCCCGAAAAGTGCCACCTGACGTCGACGGATCGGGAGATCTCCCGATCCCCTATGGTGCACTCTCAG
TACAATCTGCTCTGATGCCGCATAGTTAAGCCAGTATCTGCTCCCTGCTTGTGTGTTGGAGGTCGCTGAG
TAGTGCGCGAGCAAAATTTAAGCTACAACAAGGCAAGGCTTGACCGACAATTGCATGAAGAATCTGCTTA
GGGTTAGGCGTTTTGCGCTGCTTCGCGATGTACGGGCCAGATATACGCGTTGACATTGATTATTGACTAG
TTATTAATAGTAATCAATTACGGGGTCATTAGTTCATAGCCCATATATGGAGTTCCGCGTTACATAACTT
ACGGTAAATGGCCCGCCTGGCTGACCGCCCAACGACCCCCGCCCATTGACGTCAATAATGACGTATGTTC
CCATAGTAACGCCAATAGGGACTTTCCATTGACGTCAATGGGTGGAGTATTTACGGTAAACTGCCCACTT
GGCAGTACATCAAGTGTATCATATGCCAAGTACGCCCCCTATTGACGTCAATGACGGTAAATGGCCCGCC
TGGCATTATGCCCAGTACATGACCTTATGGGACTTTCCTACTTGGCAGTACATCTACGTATTAGTCATCG
CTATTACCATGGTGATGCGGTTTTGGCAGTACATCAATGGGCGTGGATAGCGGTTTGACTCACGGGGATT
TCCAAGTCTCCACCCCATTGACGTCAATGGGAGTTTGTTTTGGCACCAAAATCAACGGGACTTTCCAAAA
TGTCGTAACAACTCCGCCCCATTGACGCAAATGGGCGGTAGGCGTGTACGGTGGGAGGTCTATATAAGCA
GCGCGTTTTGCCTGTACTGGGTCTCTCTGGTTAGACCAGATCTGAGCCTGGGAGCTCTCTGGCTAACTAG
GGAACCCACTGCTTAAGCCTCAATAAAGCTTGCCTTGAGTGCTTCAAGTAGTGTGTGCCCGTCTGTTGTG
TGACTCTGGTAACTAGAGATCCCTCAGACCCTTTTAGTCAGTGTGGAAAATCTCTAGCAGTGGCGCCCGA
ACAGGGACTTGAAAGCGAAAGGGAAACCAGAGGAGCTCTCTCGACGCAGGACTCGGCTTGCTGAAGCGCG
CACGGCAAGAGGCGAGGGGCGGCGACTGGTGAGTACGCCAAAAATTTTGACTAGCGGAGGCTAGAAGGAG
AGAGATGGGTGCGAGAGCGTCAGTATTAAGCGGGGGAGAATTAGATCGCGATGGGAAAAAATTCGGTTAA
GGCCAGGGGGAAAGAAAAAATATAAATTAAAACATATAGTATGGGCAAGCAGGGAGCTAGAACGATTCGC
AGTTAATCCTGGCCTGTTAGAAACATCAGAAGGCTGTAGACAAATACTGGGACAGCTACAACCATCCCTT
CAGACAGGATCAGAAGAACTTAGATCATTATATAATACAGTAGCAACCCTCTATTGTGTGCATCAAAGGA
TAGAGATAAAAGACACCAAGGAAGCTTTAGACAAGATAGAGGAAGAGCAAAACAAAAGTAAGACCACCGC
ACAGCAAGCGGCCGCTGATCTTCAGACCTGGAGGAGGAGATATGAGGGACAATTGGAGAAGTGAATTATA
TAAATATAAAGTAGTAAAAATTGAACCATTAGGAGTAGCACCCACCAAGGCAAAGAGAAGAGTGGTGCAG
AGAGAAAAAAGAGCAGTGGGAATAGGAGCTTTGTTCCTTGGGTTCTTGGGAGCAGCAGGAAGCACTATGG
GCGCAGCGTCAATGACGCTGACGGTACAGGCCAGACAATTATTGTCTGGTATAGTGCAGCAGCAGAACAA
TTTGCTGAGGGCTATTGAGGCGCAACAGCATCTGTTGCAACTCACAGTCTGGGGCATCAAGCAGCTCCAG
GCAAGAATCCTGGCTGTGGAAAGATACCTAAAGGATCAACAGCTCCTGGGGATTTGGGGTTGCTCTGGAA
AACTCATTTGCACCACTGCTGTGCCTTGGAATGCTAGTTGGAGTAATAAATCTCTGGAACAGATTTGGAA
TCACACGACCTGGATGGAGTGGGACAGAGAAATTAACAATTACACAAGCTTAATACACTCCTTAATTGAA
GAATCGCAAAACCAGCAAGAAAAGAATGAACAAGAATTATTGGAATTAGATAAATGGGCAAGTTTGTGGA
ATTGGTTTAACATAACAAATTGGCTGTGGTATATAAAATTATTCATAATGATAGTAGGAGGCTTGGTAGG
TTTAAGAATAGTTTTTGCTGTACTTTCTATAGTGAATAGAGTTAGGCAGGGATATTCACCATTATCGTTT
CAGACCCACCTCCCAACCCCGAGGGGACCCGACAGGCCCGAAGGAATAGAAGAAGAAGGTGGAGAGAGAG
ACAGAGACAGATCCATTCGATTAGTGAACGGATCGGCACTGCGTGCGCCAATTCTGCAGACAAATGGCAG
TATTCATCCACAATTTTAAAAGAAAAGGGGGGATTGGGGGGTACAGTGCAGGGGAAAGAATAGTAGACAT
AATAGCAACAGACATACAAACTAAAGAATTACAAAAACAAATTACAAAAATTCAAAATTTTCGGGTTTAT
TACAGGGACAGCAGAGATCCAGTTTGGTTAATTAACATTATGGCCTTAGGTCACTTCATCTCCATGGGGT
TCTTCTTCTGATTTTCTAGAAAATGAGATGGGGGTGCAGAGAGCTTCCTCAGTGACCTGCCCAGGGTCAC
ATCAGAAATGTCAGAGCTAGAACTTGAACTCAGATTACTAATCTTAAATTCCATGCCTTGGGGGCATGCA
AGTACGATATACAGAAGGAGTGAACTCATTAGGGCAGATGACCAATGAGTTTAGGAAAGAAGAGTCCAGG
GCAGGGTACATCTACACCACCCGCCCAGCCCTGGGTGAGTCCAGCCACGTTCACCTCATTATAGTTGCCT
CTCTCCAGTCCTACCTTGACGGGAAGCACAAGCAGAAACTGGGACAGGAGCCCCAGGAGACCAAATCTTC
ATGGTCCCTCTGGGAGGATGGGTGGGGAGAGCTGTGGCAGAGGCCTCAGGAGGGGCCCTGCTGCTCAGTG
GTGACAGATAGGGGTGAGAAAGCAGACAGAGTCATTCCGTCAGCATTCTGGGTCTGTTTGGTACTTCTTC
TCACGCTAAGGTGGCGGTGTGATATGCACAATGGCTAAAAAGCAGGGAGAGCTGGAAAGAAACAAGGACA
GAGACAGAGGCCAAGTCAACCAGACCAATTCCCAGAGGAAGCAAAGAAACCATTACAGAGACTACAAGGG
GGAAGGGAAGGAGAGATGAATTAGCTTCCCCTGTAAACCTTAGAACCCAGCTGTTGCCAGGGCAACGGGG
CAATACCTGTCTCTTCAGAGGAGATGAAGTTGCCAGGGTAACTACATCCTGTCTTTCTCAAGGACCATCC
CAGAATGTGGCACCCACTAGCCGTTACCATAGCAACTGCCTCTTTGCCCCACTTAATCCCATCCCGTCTG
TTAAAAGGGCCCTATAGTTGGAGGTGGGGGAGGTAGGAAGAGCGATGATCACTTGTGGACTAAGTTTGTT
CGCATCCCCTTCTCCAACCCCCTCAGTACATCACCCTGGGGGAACAGGGTCCACTTGCTCCTGGGCCCAC
ACAGTCCTGCAGTATTGTGTATATAAGGCCAGGGCAAAGAGGAGCAGGTTTTAAAGTGAAAGGCAGGCAG
GTGTTGGGGAGGCAGTTACCGGGGCAACGGGAACAGGGCGTTTCGGAGGTGGTTGCCATGGGGACCTGGA
TGCTGACGAAGGCTCGCGAGGCTGTGAGCAGCCACAGTGCCCTGCTCAGAAGCCCCAAGCTCGTCAGTCA
AGCCGGTTCTCCGTTTGCACTCAGGAGCACGGGCAGGCGAGTGGCCCCTAGTTCTGGGGGCAGCGGGGGA
TCC
Features (pLannotate 1.2.2; 32 found; start..end, strand, type, name):
     13..99      +  CDS            COX8A (fragment): COX8A_HUMAN - Also known as COX8, COX8L. Experimental evidence at protein level: Swiss-Prot protein existence level 1. Component of the cytochrome c oxidase, the last enzyme in the mitochondrial electron transport chain which drives oxidative phosphorylation. The respiratory chain contains 3 multisubunit complexes succinate dehydrogenase (complex II, CII), ubiquinol- cytochrome c oxidoreductase (cytochrome b-c1 complex, complex III, CIII) and cytochrome c oxidase (complex IV, CIV), that cooperate to transfer electrons derived from NADH and succinate to molecular oxygen, creating an electrochem
    427..1773    +  CDS            GCaMP2: GCaMP2 is a basic (constitutively fluorescent) green fluorescent protein published in 2006, derived from Aequorea victoria.
   1927..2389    +  misc_feature   IRES: internal ribosome entry site (IRES) of the encephalomyocarditis virus (EMCV)
   2463..2481    +  misc_feature   MCS (fragment): pBluescript multiple cloning site
   2481..3069    +  misc_feature   WPRE: woodchuck hepatitis virus posttranscriptional regulatory element
   3006..3587    +  CDS            nef (fragment): NEF_HV1H2 - Experimental evidence at protein level: Swiss-Prot protein existence level 1. Extracellular Nef protein targets CD4(+) T-lymphocytes for apoptosis by interacting with CXCR4 surface receptors. From Human immunodeficiency virus type 1 group M subtype B (isolate HXB2) (HIV-1).
   3594..3774    +  LTR            5' LTR (truncated): truncated 5' long terminal repeat (LTR) from HIV-1
   3806..3917    +  polyA_signal   bGH poly(A) signal: bovine growth hormone polyadenylation signal
   4034..4055    +  promoter       SV40 promoter (fragment): SV40 enhancer and early promoter
   4076..4504    +  rep_origin     f1 ori (sequence partly withheld): f1 bacteriophage origin of replication; arrow indicates direction of (+) strand synthesis
   4518..4847    +  promoter       SV40 promoter: SV40 enhancer and early promoter
   4895..4942    +  promoter       EM7 promoter: synthetic bacterial promoter&nbsp
   4961..5335    +  CDS            BleoR: antibiotic-binding protein; Sh ble from Streptoalloteichus hindustanus; confers resistance to bleomycin, phleomycin, and Zeocin™
   5345..5470    +  CDS            ble (fragment): BLE_KLEPN - Experimental evidence at protein level: Swiss-Prot protein existence level 1. Binding protein with a strong affinity to the bleomycin family of antibiotics. Binds to CL990; an antimitotic-antibiotic compound. From Klebsiella pneumoniae.
   5465..5586    +  polyA_signal   SV40 poly(A) signal: SV40 polyadenylation signal
   5657..5679    -  protein_bind   lac operator (fragment): The lac repressor binds to the lac operator to inhibit transcription in E. coli. This inhibition can be relieved by adding lactose or isopropyl-β-D-thiogalactopyranoside (IPTG). lac repressor encoded by lacI
   5683..5713    -  promoter       lac promoter: promoter for the E. coli lac operon
   5728..5749    -  protein_bind   CAP binding site: CAP binding activates transcription in the presence of cAMP. E. coli catabolite activator protein
   5762..5854    -  CDS            lacI (fragment): lac repressor; lacI; The lac repressor binds to the lac operator to inhibit transcription in E. coli. This inhibition can be relieved by adding lactose or isopropyl-β-D-thiogalactopyranoside (IPTG).
   6037..6625    -  rep_origin     ori: high-copy-number ColE1/pMB1/pBR322/pUC origin of replication
   6796..7656    -  CDS            AmpR: β-lactamase; bla; confers resistance to ampicillin, carbenicillin, and related antibiotics
   7657..7761    -  promoter       AmpR promoter: bla
   7820..7872    -  misc_feature   bom (fragment): basis of mobility region from pBR322
   8027..8406    +  enhancer       CMV enhancer: human cytomegalovirus immediate early enhancer
   8407..8606    +  promoter       CMV promoter: human cytomegalovirus (CMV) immediate early promoter
   8624..8804    +  LTR            5' LTR (truncated): truncated 5' long terminal repeat (LTR) from HIV-1
   8851..8976    +  misc_feature   HIV-1 Ψ: packaging signal of human immunodeficiency virus type 1
   8960..9323    +  CDS            HIV-1 gag (fragment): gag protein from human immunodeficiency virus 1; gag
   9469..9702    +  misc_feature   RRE: The Rev response element (RRE) of HIV-1 allows for Rev-dependent mRNA export from the nucleus to the cytoplasm.
  10079..10179   +  CDS            Rev (fragment): human immunodeficiency virus 1 (HIV-1) Rev protein; rev; enhances nuclear export of unspliced and incompletely spliced viral mRNAs
  10229..10346   +  misc_feature   cPPT/CTS: central polypurine tract and central termination sequence of HIV-1
  10391..11679   +  promoter       CaMKII promoter: promoter for the mouse calcium/calmodulin-dependent kinase II α subunit
