[The description below was written by a language model from this plasmid's Addgene catalogue record and pLannotate feature annotations shown in this document.]
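Description:
CamKII-mito4x-GCaMP6f-IRES2-MCS is a third-generation-style HIV-1 lentiviral transfer plasmid for expressing a mitochondrially targeted calcium sensor in neurons. It is maintained in E. coli through a high-copy ColE1/pUC origin with ampicillin resistance (AmpR). The backbone also carries an f1 origin and an SV40/EM7-driven BleoR cassette that could allow Zeocin selection in mammalian or bacterial cells. The viral genome is transcribed from a CMV enhancer/promoter fused to a truncated 5' LTR. It includes the Ψ packaging signal with a gag fragment, the RRE for Rev-dependent export, the cPPT/CTS, and a WPRE ahead of the truncated 3' LTR, which is followed by a bGH polyadenylation signal.

The internal expression cassette is driven by the mouse CaMKIIα promoter, which favours expression in excitatory neurons. It encodes mito4x-GCaMP6f. The name indicates four copies of a mitochondrial targeting sequence, and the annotation detects a COX8A presequence fragment upstream of a GCaMP-family open reading frame (labelled GCaMP2 by the annotation tool, but GCaMP6f according to the record). This directs the green fluorescent calcium indicator to the mitochondrial matrix. Downstream, an EMCV-type IRES is followed by a short multiple cloning site, so a second gene can be inserted and co-translated from the same transcript as the sensor.

The catalogue entry also lists a second insert, a rat Letm1 EF-hand mutant (D676A, D680A). However, the plasmid name, the stated purpose and the feature table all point to an empty MCS after the IRES, with no Letm1 coding sequence annotated, so that field probably does not describe this plasmid. The construct is suited to imaging mitochondrial calcium dynamics in neurons, either alone or as a parent or control vector for bicistronic derivatives.
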