Addgene plasmid #212660: CamKII-mito4x-GCaMP6f-IRES2-MCS
Purpose: Expresses under a CamKII promoter: mito4x-GCaMP6f and a multiple cloning site (MCS) after an IRES sequence
Depositing lab: Jaime de Juan-Sanz. Depositing organization: Institut du Cerveau et de la Moelle Epiniere, Hôpital Pitié Salpêtrière. Publication: Mitochondrial Ca(2+) efflux controls neuronal metabolism and long-term memory across species. Amrapali Vishwanath A, Comyn T, Mira RG, Brossier C, Pascual-Caro C, Faour M, Boumendil K, Chintaluri C, Ramon-Duaso C, Fan R, Ghosh K, Farrants H, Berwick JP, Sivakumar R, Lopez-Manzaneda M, Schreiter ER, Preat T, Vogels TP, Rangaraju V, Busquets-Garcia A, Placais PY, Pavlowsky A, de Juan-Sanz J. Nat Metab. 2026 Feb 11. doi: 10.1038/s42255-026-01451-w. PubMed 41673453.
Backbone
  Vector backbone: CamKII
  Vector type: Mammalian Expression, Lentiviral
Growth in bacteria
  Bacterial resistance: Ampicillin, 100 μg/mL
  Growth temperature: 37°C
  Growth strain: NEB Stable
  Copy number: High Copy
Gene/Insert 1
  Gene/Insert name: mito-4x-GCaMP6f
Gene/Insert 2
  Gene/Insert name: Letm1 EF-hand mutant
  Species: R. norvegicus (rat)
  Mutation: D676A, D680A
  Entrez Gene: Letm1 (a.k.a. KHE)
Terms and licenses: Academic/Nonprofit Terms; Industry Terms: Not Available to Industry
How to cite: CamKII-mito4x-GCaMP6f-IRES2-MCS was a gift from Jaime de Juan-Sanz (Addgene plasmid # 212660 ; http://n2t.net/addgene:212660 ; RRID:Addgene_212660)
